Addgene plasmid #246329: (79-bp-DIAL-YB_TATA)-mGL-BGH_pKG1523
Purpose: 79-bp DIAL Reporter Plasmid with YB_TATA expressing mGreenLantern in the presence of ZFa and editable by Cre recombinase
Depositing lab: Kate Galloway. Depositing organization: Massachusetts Institute of Technology. Publication: Programmable promoter editing for precise control of transgene expression. Kabaria SR, Bae Y, Ehmann ME, Lende-Dorn BA, Beitz AM, Peterman EL, Love KS, Ploessl DS, Galloway KE. Nat Biotechnol. 2025 Oct 13. doi: 10.1038/s41587-025-02854-y. PubMed 41083901.
Backbone
  Vector backbone: Galloway Lab pSHIP Backbone
  Backbone manufacturer: Galloway Lab
  Vector type: Mammalian Expression, Synthetic Biology
Growth in bacteria
  Bacterial resistance: Kanamycin, 50 μg/mL
  Growth temperature: 30°C
  Growth strain: NEB Stable
  Copy number: High Copy
Gene/Insert
  Gene/Insert name: mGreenLantern
  Species: Aequorea victoria
  Mutation: none
  Cloning method: Golden Gate
Terms and licenses: Academic/Nonprofit Terms; Industry Terms: Not Available to Industry
Depositor comments: Please visit https://doi.org/10.1101/2024.06.19.599813 for bioRxiv preprint.
How to cite: (79-bp-DIAL-YB_TATA)-mGL-BGH_pKG1523 was a gift from Kate Galloway (Addgene plasmid # 246329 ; http://n2t.net/addgene:246329 ; RRID:Addgene_246329)
