[The description below was written by a language model from this plasmid's Addgene catalogue record and pLannotate feature annotations shown in this document.]
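Description:
(79-bp-DIAL-YB_TATA)-mGL-BGH_pKG1523 is a compact (about 3.4 kb) mammalian expression and synthetic biology reporter plasmid built by Golden Gate assembly in a pSHIP backbone. It is propagated in E. coli from a high-copy ColE1/pUC-type origin and selected with kanamycin through an aph(3')-Ia resistance gene. rrnB T1 and T2 bacterial terminators lie between the bacterial maintenance region and the mammalian cassette, where they presumably insulate the reporter from read-through transcription.

The payload is a single transcription unit in which a synthetic, editable DIAL promoter drives mGreenLantern, a very bright monomeric GFP derivative of Aequorea victoria origin, followed by the bovine growth hormone polyadenylation signal. According to the record, expression depends on a synthetic zinc-finger activator (ZFa). The binding sites for this activator are not annotated in the feature table, so their number and exact position are not stated. The table does show two loxP sites in the same orientation flanking a short spacer segment (annotated as a multiple cloning site fragment), placed just upstream of a minimal TATA-box core promoter, which corresponds to the YB_TATA element in the name. The "79-bp" designation presumably refers to this floxed spacer. Because the loxP sites are directly repeated, Cre recombinase would excise the intervening sequence, shortening the promoter and presumably changing the distance between upstream activator sites and the core promoter.

The plasmid thus serves as a fluorescent readout for promoter editing. Reporter output requires ZFa, and Cre can shift it to a different level, allowing programmable control of transgene expression in mammalian cells.
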