Features (pLannotate 1.2.2; 10 found; start..end, strand, type, name):
    122..931     +  CDS            KanR: aminoglycoside phosphotransferase; aph(3')-Ia; confers resistance to kanamycin in bacteria or G418 (Geneticin®) in eukaryotes
   1021..1609    +  rep_origin     ori: high-copy-number ColE1/pMB1/pBR322/pUC origin of replication
   1777..1820    -  terminator     rrnB T1 terminator: Escherichia coli rrnB; transcription terminator T1 from the E. coli rrnB gene
   1952..1979    +  terminator     rrnB T2 terminator: transcription terminator T2 from the E. coli rrnB gene
   2178..2211    +  protein_bind   loxP: Cre-mediated recombination occurs in the 8-bp core sequence (GCATACAT). Cre recombinase
   2239..2275    +  misc_feature   MCS (fragment): multiple cloning site
   2291..2324    +  protein_bind   loxP: Cre-mediated recombination occurs in the 8-bp core sequence (GCATACAT). Cre recombinase
   2350..2366    +  promoter       minP (fragment): minimal TATA-box promoter with low basal activity
   2413..3132    +  CDS            mGreenLantern: monomeric GFP derivative that displays exceptionally high brightness in cells (Campbell et al., 2020)
   3144..3368    +  polyA_signal   bGH poly(A) signal: bovine growth hormone polyadenylation signal
>Addgene plasmid #246329 | (79-bp-DIAL-YB_TATA)-mGL-BGH_pKG1523 | addgene full sequence | sequence record 490876 | Addgene NGS Result
CGCTCGCTGACTGCAGGTGCCCGTGTCTCAAAATCTCTGATGTTACATTGCACAAGATAAAAATATATCA
TCATGAACAATAAAACTGTCTGCTTACATAAACAGTAATACAAGGGGTGTTATGAGCCATATTCAACGGG
AAACGTCGAGGCCGCGATTAAATTCCAACATGGATGCTGATTTATATGGGTATAAATGGGCTCGCGATAA
TGTCGGGCAATCAGGTGCGACAATCTATCGCTTGTATGGGAAGCCCGATGCGCCAGAGTTGTTTCTGAAA
CATGGCAAAGGTAGCGTTGCCAATGATGTTACAGATGAGATGGTCAGACTAAACTGGCTGACGGAATTTA
TGCCTCTTCCGACCATCAAGCATTTTATCCGTACTCCTGGTGATGCATGGTTACTCACCACTGCGATCCC
CGGAAAAACAGCATTCCAGGTATTAGAAGAATATCCTGATTCAGGTGAAAATATTGTTGATGCGCTGGCA
GTGTTCCTGCGCCGGTTGCATTCGATTCCTGTTTGTAATTGTCCTTTTAACAGCGATCGCGTATTTCGTC
TAGCTCAGGCGCAATCACGAATGAATAACGGTTTGGTTGATGCGAGTGATTTTGATGACGAGCGTAATGG
CTGGCCTGTTGAACAAGTCTGGAAAGAAATGCATAAACTTTTGCCATTCTCACCGGATTCAGTCGTCACT
CATGGTGATTTCTCACTTGATAACCTTATTTTTGACGAGGGGAAATTAATAGGTTGTATTGATGTTGGAC
GAGTCGGAATCGCAGACCGATACCAGGATCTTGCCATCCTATGGAACTGCCTCGGTGAGTTTTCTCCTTC
ATTACAGAAACGGCTTTTTCAAAAATATGGTATTGATAATCCTGATATGAATAAATTGCAGTTTCATTTG
ATGCTCGATGAGTTTTTCTAATCAGAATTGGTTAATTGGTTGTAACATTATTCAGATTGGGCCCCGTTCC
ACTGAGCGTCAGACCCCGTAGAAAAGATCAAAGGATCTTCTTGAGATCCTTTTTTTCTGCGCGTAATCTG
CTGCTTGCAAACAAAAAAACCACCGCTACCAGCGGTGGTTTGTTTGCCGGATCAAGAGCTACCAACTCTT
TTTCCGAAGGTAACTGGCTTCAGCAGAGCGCAGATACCAAATACTGTTCTTCTAGTGTAGCCGTAGTTAG
GCCACCACTTCAAGAACTCTGTAGCACCGCCTACATACCTCGCTCTGCTAATCCTGTTACCAGTGGCTGC
TGCCAGTGGCGATAAGTCGTGTCTTACCGGGTTGGACTCAAGACGATAGTTACCGGATAAGGCGCAGCGG
TCGGGCTGAACGGGGGGTTCGTGCACACAGCCCAGCTTGGAGCGAACGACCTACACCGAACTGAGATACC
TACAGCGTGAGCTATGAGAAAGCGCCACGCTTCCCGAAGGGAGAAAGGCGGACAGGTATCCGGTAAGCGG
CAGGGTCGGAACAGGAGAGCGCACGAGGGAGCTTCCAGGGGGAAACGCCTGGTATCTTTATAGTCCTGTC
GGGTTTCGCCACCTCTGACTTGAGCGTCGATTTTTGTGATGCTCGTCAGGGGGGCGGAGCCTATGGAAAA
ACGCCAGCAACGCGGCCTTTTTACGGTTCCTGGCCTTTTGCTGGCCTTTTGCTCACATGTTCTTTCCTGC
GTTATCCCCTGATTCTGTGGATAACCGTATTACCGCTAGCATGGATCTCGGGGACGTCTAACTACTAAGC
GAGAGTAGGGAACTGCCAGGCATCAAATAAAACGAAAGGCTCAGTCGGAAGACTGGGCCTTTCGTTTTAT
CTGTTGTTTGTCGGTGAACGCTCTCCTGAGTAGGACAAATCCGCCGGGAGCGGATTTGAACGTTGTGAAG
CAACGGCCCGGAGGGTGGCGGGCAGGACGCCCGCCATAAACTGCCAGGCATCAAACTAAGCAGAAGGCCA
TCCTGACGGATGGCCTTTTTGCGTTTCTACAAACTCTTCCTGTTAGTTAGTTACTTAAGCTCGGGCCCAC
CTGCAGTCTACTTACTCGGATCGGGAGATCTGAATTGGAGTGAGGACGTGTAGAGTGAGGACGTGCGGAG
TGAGGACGTGTAGAGTGAGGACGTGCGGAGTGAGGACGTGTAGAGTGAGGACGTGCCCTCCTCTGGATCA
AATCCGAATAACTTCGTATAGCATACATTATACGAAGTTATCTCGAGTCGCTCGGTACGATTTAAATTGA
ATTCTGCAGTCGACGGTACCGCGGGCCCGGGATCCACCGGTCGAACGCGTATAACTTCGTATAGCATACA
TTATACGAAGTTATCGGATTTGATCTGATCAAGCAACTCTAGAGGGTATATAATGGGGGCCACTAGTCTA
CTACCAGAGCTCATCGCTAGCAATGAGCCACCATGGTGAGCAAGGGCGAGGAGCTGTTCACCGGGGTGGT
GCCCATCCTGGTCGAGCTGGACGGCGACGTAAACGGCCACAAGTTCAGCGTCCGCGGCGAGGGCGAGGGC
GATGCCACCAACGGCAAGCTGACCCTGAAGTTCATCTGCACCACCGGCAAGCTGCCCGTGCCCTGGCCCA
CCCTCGTGACCACCTTAGGCTACGGCGTGGCCTGCTTCGCCCGCTACCCCGACCACATGAAGCAGCACGA
CTTCTTCAAGTCCGCCATGCCCGAAGGCTACGTCCAGGAGCGCACCATCTCTTTCAAGGACGACGGTACC
TACAAGACCCGCGCCGAGGTGAAGTTCGAGGGCGACACCCTGGTGAACCGCATCGTGCTGAAGGGCATCG
ACTTCAAGGAGGACGGCAACATCCTGGGGCACAAGCTGGAGTACAACTTCAACAGCCACAAGGTCTATAT
CACGGCCGACAAGCAGAAGAACGGCATCAAGGCTAACTTCAAGACCCGCCACAACGTTGAGGACGGCGGC
GTGCAGCTCGCCGACCACTACCAGCAGAACACCCCCATCGGCGACGGCCCCGTGCTGCTGCCCGACAACC
ACTACCTGAGCCATCAGTCCAAACTGAGCAAAGACCCCAACGAGAAGCGCGATCACATGGTCCTGAAGGA
GAGGGTGACCGCCGCCGGGATTACACATGACATGGACGAGCTGTACAAGTAACAACGTTGCACCTGTGCC
TTCTAGTTGCCAGCCATCTGTTGTTTGCCCCTCCCCCGTGCCTTCCTTGACCCTGGAAGGTGCCACTCCC
ACTGTCCTTTCCTAATAAAATGAGGAAATTGCATCGCATTGTCTGAGTAGGTGTCATTCTATTCTGGGGG
GTGGGGTGGGGCAGGACAGCAAGGGGGAGGATTGGGAAGACAATAGCAGGCATGCTGGGGATGCGGTGGG
CTCTATGG
