>Addgene plasmid #246329 | (79-bp-DIAL-YB_TATA)-mGL-BGH_pKG1523 | depositor partial sequence | sequence record 484323 | Promoter (79bp-bp-DIAL-YB_TATA)
AGATCTGAATTGGAGTGAGGACGTGTAGAGTGAGGACGTGCGGAGTGAGGACGTGTAGAGTGAGGACGTG
CGGAGTGAGGACGTGTAGAGTGAGGACGTGCCCTCCTCTGGATCAAATCCGAATAACTTCGTATAGCATA
CATTATACGAAGTTATCTCGAGTCGCTCGGTACGATTTAAATTGAATTCTGCAGTCGACGGTACCGCGGG
CCCGGGATCCACCGGTCGAACGCGTATAACTTCGTATAGCATACATTATACGAAGTTATCGGATTTGATC
TGATCAAGCAACTCTAGAGGGTATATAATGGGGGCCACTAGTCTACTACCAGAGCTCATCGCTAGC
